Addgene plasmid #183651: NES-EGFP-PH-BTKx1
Purpose: PtdIns(3,4,5)P3 biosensor
Depositing lab: Sergio Grinstein. Publication: Kinase-independent synthesis of 3-phosphorylated phosphoinositides by a phosphotransferase. Walpole GFW, Pacheco J, Chauhan N, Clark J, Anderson KE, Abbas YM, Brabant-Kirwan D, Montano-Rendon F, Liu Z, Zhu H, Brumell JH, Deiters A, Stephens LR, Hawkins PT, Hammond GRV, Grinstein S, Fairn GD. Nat Cell Biol. 2022 Apr 28. pii: 10.1038/s41556-022-00895-y. doi: 10.1038/s41556-022-00895-y. PubMed 35484249.
Backbone
  Vector backbone: pEGFP-C1
  Backbone manufacturer: Clontech
  Vector type: Mammalian Expression
  Selectable markers: Neomycin (select with G418)
Growth in bacteria
  Bacterial resistance: Kanamycin, 50 μg/mL
  Growth temperature: 37°C
  Growth strain: DH5alpha
  Copy number: High Copy
Gene/Insert
  Gene/Insert name: BTK (alt name: AT; ATK; BPK; XLA; IMD1; AGMX1; IGHD3; PSCTK1)
  Species: H. sapiens (human), X. laevis (frog)
  Mutation: Amino acids 2-170
  Entrez Gene: BTK (a.k.a. AGMX1, AT, ATK, BPK, IGHD3, IMD1, PSCTK1, XLA)
  Promoter: CMV
  Tag / fusion protein: X. laevis map2k1.L(32-44)-EGFP (N terminal on insert)
  Cloning method: Gibson Cloning
  Sequencing primers: 5′ CMV-Fwd, EGFP-Fwd; 3′ SV40pA-R
Terms and licenses: Academic/Nonprofit Terms; Industry Terms: Not Available to Industry
How to cite: NES-EGFP-PH-BTKx1 was a gift from Sergio Grinstein (Addgene plasmid # 183651 ; http://n2t.net/addgene:183651 ; RRID:Addgene_183651)
