[The description below was written by a language model from this plasmid's Addgene catalogue record and pLannotate feature annotations shown in this document.]
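Description:
NES-EGFP-PH-BTKx1 is a mammalian expression plasmid built on the pEGFP-C1 backbone that encodes a genetically encoded fluorescent biosensor for the lipid PtdIns(3,4,5)P3. The 5.3 kb plasmid replicates in E. coli from a high-copy ColE1/pUC-type origin and also carries an f1 phage origin. A single NeoR/KanR (Tn5 aminoglycoside phosphotransferase) gene provides both selections. It is driven by a bacterial promoter for kanamycin resistance and by the SV40 enhancer/early promoter, with an HSV TK polyadenylation signal, for G418 selection of transfected mammalian cells. The short fragments annotated as large T antigen, ble and bGH poly(A) appear to be partial matches within backbone sequence rather than functional elements.

The expression cassette uses the CMV immediate-early enhancer and promoter and ends in the SV40 poly(A) signal. The encoded fusion begins with a nuclear export sequence taken from Xenopus laevis map2k1.L (residues 32–44). This element is listed in the catalogue entry but not annotated separately in the feature table, and it presumably lies in the gap between the promoter and EGFP. EGFP follows, then a short remnant of the multiple cloning site acting as a linker, then amino acids 2–170 of human BTK, inserted by Gibson assembly. This region of BTK contains its pleckstrin homology (PH) domain, which binds PtdIns(3,4,5)P3, and the "x1" in the name indicates a single copy of the domain. The export signal keeps unbound probe out of the nucleus, so that redistribution of green fluorescence from the cytosol to membranes reports local PtdIns(3,4,5)P3 accumulation. The construct is suited to live-cell imaging of 3-phosphoinositide signalling in transfected mammalian cells.
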