Features (pLannotate 1.2.2; 15 found; start..end, strand, type, name):
     77..380     +  enhancer       CMV enhancer: human cytomegalovirus immediate early enhancer
    381..584     +  promoter       CMV promoter: human cytomegalovirus (CMV) immediate early promoter
    674..1390    +  CDS            EGFP: EGFP is a basic (constitutively fluorescent) green fluorescent protein published in 1996, derived from Aequorea victoria. It is reported to be a rapidly-maturing weak dimer with moderate acid sensitivity.
   1391..1428    +  misc_feature   MCS (fragment): multiple cloning site
   1427..1933    +  CDS            BTK (fragment): BTK_HUMAN - Also known as AGMX1, ATK, BPK. Experimental evidence at protein level: Swiss-Prot protein existence level 1. Non-receptor tyrosine kinase indispensable for B lymphocyte development, differentiation and signaling. Binding of antigen to the B-cell antigen receptor (BCR) triggers signaling that ultimately leads to B-cell activation. After BCR engagement and activation at the plasma membrane, phosphorylates PLCG2 at several sites, igniting the downstream signaling pathway through calcium mobilization, followed by activation of the protein kinase C (PKC) family members. PLCG2 phosphoryl
   1959..2043    +  CDS            large T antigen (fragment): large T antigen from SV40 (simian virus 40)
   2066..2187    +  polyA_signal   SV40 poly(A) signal: SV40 polyadenylation signal
   2221..2649    -  rep_origin     f1 ori (sequence partly withheld): f1 bacteriophage origin of replication; arrow indicates direction of (+) strand synthesis
   2676..2780    +  promoter       AmpR promoter: bla
   2782..3139    +  promoter       SV40 promoter: SV40 enhancer and early promoter
   3174..3968    +  CDS            NeoR/KanR: aminoglycoside phosphotransferase from Tn5; aph(3')-II (or nptII); confers resistance to neomycin, kanamycin, and G418 (Geneticin®)
   3989..4141    +  CDS            ble (fragment): BLE_KLEPN - Experimental evidence at protein level: Swiss-Prot protein existence level 1. Binding protein with a strong affinity to the bleomycin family of antibiotics. Binds to CL990; an antimitotic-antibiotic compound. From Klebsiella pneumoniae.
   4200..4247    +  polyA_signal   HSV TK poly(A) signal: herpes simplex virus thymidine kinase polyadenylation signal (Cole and Stacy, 1985)
   4338..4354    -  polyA_signal   bGH poly(A) signal (fragment): bovine growth hormone polyadenylation signal
   4576..5164    +  rep_origin     ori: high-copy-number ColE1/pMB1/pBR322/pUC origin of replication
>Addgene plasmid #183651 | NES-EGFP-PH-BTKx1 | addgene full sequence | sequence record 360206 | Addgene NGS Result
TATTACCGCCATGCATTAGTTATTAATAGTAATCAATTACGGGGTCATTAGTTCATAGCCCATATATGGA
GTTCCGCGTTACATAACTTACGGTAAATGGCCCGCCTGGCTGACCGCCCAACGACCCCCGCCCATTGACG
TCAATAATGACGTATGTTCCCATAGTAACGCCAATAGGGACTTTCCATTGACGTCAATGGGTGGAGTATT
TACGGTAAACTGCCCACTTGGCAGTACATCAAGTGTATCATATGCCAAGTACGCCCCCTATTGACGTCAA
TGACGGTAAATGGCCCGCCTGGCATTATGCCCAGTACATGACCTTATGGGACTTTCCTACTTGGCAGTAC
ATCTACGTATTAGTCATCGCTATTACCATGGTGATGCGGTTTTGGCAGTACATCAATGGGCGTGGATAGC
GGTTTGACTCACGGGGATTTCCAAGTCTCCACCCCATTGACGTCAATGGGAGTTTGTTTTGGCACCAAAA
TCAACGGGACTTTCCAAAATGTCGTAACAACTCCGCCCCATTGACGCAAATGGGCGGTAGGCGTGTACGG
TGGGAGGTCTATATAAGCAGAGCTGGTTTAGTGAACCGTCAGATCCGCTAGCCACCATGGCTCTGCAGAA
AAAGTTGGAAGAGCTTGAGCTGGATGAGGCACCGGTCGCCACCATGGTGAGCAAGGGCGAGGAGCTGTTC
ACCGGGGTGGTGCCCATCCTGGTCGAGCTGGACGGCGACGTAAACGGCCACAAGTTCAGCGTGTCCGGCG
AGGGCGAGGGCGATGCCACCTACGGCAAGCTGACCCTGAAGTTCATCTGCACCACCGGCAAGCTGCCCGT
GCCCTGGCCCACCCTCGTGACCACCCTGACCTACGGCGTGCAGTGCTTCAGCCGCTACCCCGACCACATG
AAGCAGCACGACTTCTTCAAGTCCGCCATGCCCGAAGGCTACGTCCAGGAGCGCACCATCTTCTTCAAGG
ACGACGGCAACTACAAGACCCGCGCCGAGGTGAAGTTCGAGGGCGACACCCTGGTGAACCGCATCGAGCT
GAAGGGCATCGACTTCAAGGAGGACGGCAACATCCTGGGGCACAAGCTGGAGTACAACTACAACAGCCAC
AACGTCTATATCATGGCCGACAAGCAGAAGAACGGCATCAAGGTGAACTTCAAGATCCGCCACAACATCG
AGGACGGCAGCGTGCAGCTCGCCGACCACTACCAGCAGAACACCCCCATCGGCGACGGCCCCGTGCTGCT
GCCCGACAACCACTACCTGAGCACCCAGTCCGCCCTGAGCAAAGACCCCAACGAGAAGCGCGATCACATG
GTCCTGCTGGAGTTCGTGACCGCCGCCGGGATCACTCTCGGCATGGACGAGCTGTACAAGTCCGGACTCA
GATCTCGAGCTCAAGCTTCGAATTCTGCCGCAGTGATTCTGGAGAGCATCTTTCTGAAGCGATCCCAACA
GAAAAAGAAAACATCACCTCTAAACTTCAAGAAGCGCCTGTTTCTCTTGACCGTGCACAAACTCTCCTAC
TATGAGTATGACTTTGAACGTGGGAGAAGAGGCAGTAAGAAGGGTTCAATAGATGTTGAGAAGATCACTT
GTGTTGAAACAGTGGTTCCTGAAAAAAATCCTCCTCCAGAAAGACAGATTCCGAGAAGAGGTGAAGAGTC
CAGTGAAATGGAGCAAATTTCAATCATTGAAAGGTTCCCTTATCCCTTCCAGGTTGTATATGATGAAGGG
CCTCTCTACGTCTTCTCCCCAACTGAAGAACTAAGGAAGCGGTGGATTCACCAGCTCAAAAACGTAATCC
GGTACAACAGTGATCTGGTTCAGAAATATCACCCTTGCTTCTGGATCGATGGGCAGTATCTCTGCTGCTC
TCAGACAGCCAAAAATGCTATGGGCTGCCAAATTTTGGAGAACTGAGGATCCACCGGATCTAGATAACTG
ATCATAATCAGCCATACCACATTTGTAGAGGTTTTACTTGCTTTAAAAAACCTCCCACACCTCCCCCTGA
ACCTGAAACATAAAATGAATGCAATTGTTGTTGTTAACTTGTTTATTGCAGCTTATAATGGTTACAAATA
AAGCAATAGCATCACAAATTTCACAAATAAAGCATTTTTTTCACTGCATTCTAGTTGTGGTTTGTCCAAA
CTCATCAATGTATCTTAACGCGTAAATTGTAAGCGTTAATATTTTGTTAAAATTCGCGTTAAATTTTTGT
TAAATCAGCTCATTTTTTAACCAATAGGCCGAAATCGGCAAAATCCCTTATAAATCAAAAGAATAGACCG
AGATAGGGT
[37 nt withheld, positions 2320-2356]
AAAGAACGTGGACTCCAACGTCAAAGG
[49 nt withheld, positions 2384-2432]
T
[91 nt withheld, positions 2434-2524]
G
[124 nt withheld, positions 2526-2649]
CAGGTGGCACTTTTCGGGGAAATGTGCGCGGAACCCCTATTTGTTTATTTTTCTAAATACATTCAAATAT
GTATCCGCTCATGAGACAATAACCCTGATAAATGCTTCAATAATATTGAAAAAGGAAGAGTCCTGAGGCG
GAAAGAACCAGCTGTGGAATGTGTGTCAGTTAGGGTGTGGAAAGTCCCCAGGCTCCCCAGCAGGCAGAAG
TATGCAAAGCATGCATCTCAATTAGTCAGCAACCAGGTGTGGAAAGTCCCCAGGCTCCCCAGCAGGCAGA
AGTATGCAAAGCATGCATCTCAATTAGTCAGCAACCATAGTCCCGCCCCTAACTCCGCCCATCCCGCCCC
TAACTCCGCCCAGTTCCGCCCATTCTCCGCCCCATGGCTGACTAATTTTTTTTATTTATGCAGAGGCCGA
GGCCGCCTCGGCCTCTGAGCTATTCCAGAAGTAGTGAGGAGGCTTTTTTGGAGGCCTAGGCTTTTGCAAA
GATCGATCAAGAGACAGGATGAGGATCGTTTCGCATGATTGAACAAGATGGATTGCACGCAGGTTCTCCG
GCCGCTTGGGTGGAGAGGCTATTCGGCTATGACTGGGCACAACAGACAATCGGCTGCTCTGATGCCGCCG
TGTTCCGGCTGTCAGCGCAGGGGCGCCCGGTTCTTTTTGTCAAGACCGACCTGTCCGGTGCCCTGAATGA
ACTGCAAGACGAGGCAGCGCGGCTATCGTGGCTGGCCACGACGGGCGTTCCTTGCGCAGCTGTGCTCGAC
GTTGTCACTGAAGCGGGAAGGGACTGGCTGCTATTGGGCGAAGTGCCGGGGCAGGATCTCCTGTCATCTC
ACCTTGCTCCTGCCGAGAAAGTATCCATCATGGCTGATGCAATGCGGCGGCTGCATACGCTTGATCCGGC
TACCTGCCCATTCGACCACCAAGCGAAACATCGCATCGAGCGAGCACGTACTCGGATGGAAGCCGGTCTT
GTCGATCAGGATGATCTGGACGAAGAGCATCAGGGGCTCGCGCCAGCCGAACTGTTCGCCAGGCTCAAGG
CGAGCATGCCCGACGGCGAGGATCTCGTCGTGACCCATGGCGATGCCTGCTTGCCGAATATCATGGTGGA
AAATGGCCGCTTTTCTGGATTCATCGACTGTGGCCGGCTGGGTGTGGCGGACCGCTATCAGGACATAGCG
TTGGCTACCCGTGATATTGCTGAAGAGCTTGGCGGCGAATGGGCTGACCGCTTCCTCGTGCTTTACGGTA
TCGCCGCTCCCGATTCGCAGCGCATCGCCTTCTATCGCCTTCTTGACGAGTTCTTCTGAGCGGGACTCTG
GGGTTCGAAATGACCGACCAAGCGACGCCCAACCTGCCATCACGAGATTTCGATTCCACCGCCGCCTTCT
ATGAAAGGTTGGGCTTCGGAATCGTTTTCCGGGACGCCGGCTGGATGATCCTCCAGCGCGGGGATCTCAT
GCTGGAGTTCTTCGCCCACCCTAGGGGGAGGCTAACTGAAACACGGAAGGAGACAATACCGGAAGGAACC
CGCGCTATGACGGCAATAAAAAGACAGAATAAAACGCACGGTGTTGGGTCGTTTGTTCATAAACGCGGGG
TTCGGTCCCAGGGCTGGCACTCTGTCGATACCCCACCGAGACCCCATTGGGGCCAATACGCCCGCGTTTC
TTCCTTTTCCCCACCCCACCCCCCAAGTTCGGGTGAAGGCCCAGGGCTCGCAGCCAACGTCGGGGCGGCA
GGCCCTGCCATAGCCTCAGGTTACTCATATATACTTTAGATTGATTTAAAACTTCATTTTTAATTTAAAA
GGATCTAGGTGAAGATCCTTTTTGATAATCTCATGACCAAAATCCCTTAACGTGAGTTTTCGTTCCACTG
AGCGTCAGACCCCGTAGAAAAGATCAAAGGATCTTCTTGAGATCCTTTTTTTCTGCGCGTAATCTGCTGC
TTGCAAACAAAAAAACCACCGCTACCAGCGGTGGTTTGTTTGCCGGATCAAGAGCTACCAACTCTTTTTC
CGAAGGTAACTGGCTTCAGCAGAGCGCAGATACCAAATACTGTTCTTCTAGTGTAGCCGTAGTTAGGCCA
CCACTTCAAGAACTCTGTAGCACCGCCTACATACCTCGCTCTGCTAATCCTGTTACCAGTGGCTGCTGCC
AGTGGCGATAAGTCGTGTCTTACCGGGTTGGACTCAAGACGATAGTTACCGGATAAGGCGCAGCGGTCGG
GCTGAACGGGGGGTTCGTGCACACAGCCCAGCTTGGAGCGAACGACCTACACCGAACTGAGATACCTACA
GCGTGAGCTATGAGAAAGCGCCACGCTTCCCGAAGGGAGAAAGGCGGACAGGTATCCGGTAAGCGGCAGG
GTCGGAACAGGAGAGCGCACGAGGGAGCTTCCAGGGGGAAACGCCTGGTATCTTTATAGTCCTGTCGGGT
TTCGCCACCTCTGACTTGAGCGTCGATTTTTGTGATGCTCGTCAGGGGGGCGGAGCCTATGGAAAAACGC
CAGCAACGCGGCCTTTTTACGGTTCCTGGCCTTTTGCTGGCCTTTTGCTCACATGTTCTTTCCTGCGTTA
TCCCCTGATTCTGTGGATAACCG
